>Addgene plasmid #118654 | pAC1820_pCR8-DR-RG6-SA-DR | addgene full sequence | sequence record 232543 | Addgene NGS Result
AGCGGAAGAGCGCCCAATACGCAAACCGCCTCTCCCCGCGCGTTGGCCGATTCATTAATGCAGCTGGCAC
GACAGGTTTCCCGACTGGAAAGCGGGCAGTGAGCGCAACGCAATTAATACGCGTACCGCTAGCCAGGAAG
AGTTTGTAGAAACGCAAAAAGGCCATCCGTCAGGATGGCCTTCTGCTTAGTTTGATGCCTGGCAGTTTAT
GGCGGGCGTCCTGCCCGCCACCCTCCGGGCCGTTGCTTCACAACGATCAAATCCGCTCCCGGCGGATTTG
TCCTACTCAGGAGAGCGTTCACCGACAAACAACAGATAAAACGAAAGGCCCAGTATTCCGACTGAGCCTT
TCGTTTTATTTGATGCCTGGCAGTTCCCTACTCTCGCGTTAACGCTAGCATGGATGTTTTCCCAGTCACG
ACGTTGTAAAACGACGGCCAGTCTTAAGCTCGGGCCCCAAATAATGATTTTATTTTGACTGATAGTGACC
TGTTCGTTGCAACAAATTGATGAGCAATGCTTTTTTATAATGCCAACTTTGTACAAAAAAGCAGGCTCCG
AATTCACCGGTGAGGGCCTATTTCCCATGATTCCTTCATATTTGCATATACGATACAAGGCTGTTAGAGA
GATAATTGGAATTAATTTGACTGTAAACACAAAGATATTAGTACAAAATACGTGACGTAGAAAGTAATAA
TTTCTTGGGTAGTTTGCAGTTTTAAAATTATGTTTTAAAATGGACTATCATATGCTTACCGTAACTTGAA
AGTATTTCGATTTCTTGGCTTTATATATCTTGTGGAAAGGACGAAACACCGAACCCCTACCAACTGGTCG
GGGTTTGAAACATATCGCCTGGATCCTGAGCCACAAGTAAACCCCTACCAACTGGTCGGGGTTTGAAACT
TTTTTTGGCGCGCCTTAATTAAGAATTCGACCCAGCTTTCTTGTACAAAGTTGGCATTATAAAAAATAAT
TGCTCATCAATTTGTTGCAACGAACAGGTCACTATCAGTCAAAATAAAATCATTATTTGCCATCCAGCTG
ATATCCCCTATAGTGAGTCGTATTACATGGTCATAGCTGTTTCCTGGCAGCTCTGGCCCGTGTCTCAAAA
TCTCTGATGTTACATTGCACAAGATAAAAATATATCATCATGCCTCCTCTAGACCAGCCAGGACAGAAAT
GCCTCGACTTCGCTGCTACCCAAGGTTGCCGGGTGACGCACACCGTGGAAACGGATGAAGGCACGAACCC
AGTGGACATAAGCCTGTTCGGTTCGTAAGCTGTAATGCAAGTAGCGTATGCGCTCACGCAACTGGTCCAG
AACCTTGACCGAACGCAGCGGTGGTAACGGCGCAGTGGCGGTTTTCATGGCTTGTTATGACTGTTTTTTT
GGGGTACAGTCTATGCCTCGGGCATCCAAGCAGCAAGCGCGTTACGCCGTGGGTCGATGTTTGATGTTAT
GGAGCAGCAACGATGTTACGCAGCAGGGCAGTCGCCCTAAAACAAAGTTAAACATTATGAGGGAAGCGGT
GATCGCCGAAGTATCGACTCAACTATCAGAGGTAGTTGGCGTCATCGAGCGCCATCTCGAACCGACGTTG
CTGGCCGTACATTTGTACGGCTCCGCAGTGGATGGCGGCCTGAAGCCACACAGTGATATTGATTTGCTGG
TTACGGTGACCGTAAGGCTTGATGAAACAACGCGGCGAGCTTTGATCAACGACCTTTTGGAAACTTCGGC
TTCCCCTGGAGAGAGCGAGATTCTCCGCGCTGTAGAAGTCACCATTGTTGTGCACGACGACATCATTCCG
TGGCGTTATCCAGCTAAGCGCGAACTGCAATTTGGAGAATGGCAGCGCAATGACATTCTTGCAGGTATCT
TCGAGCCAGCCACGATCGACATTGATCTGGCTATCTTGCTGACAAAAGCAAGAGAACATAGCGTTGCCTT
GGTAGGTCCAGCGGCGGAGGAACTCTTTGATCCGGTTCCTGAACAGGATCTATTTGAGGCGCTAAATGAA
ACCTTAACGCTATGGAACTCGCCGCCCGACTGGGCTGGCGATGAGCGAAATGTAGTGCTTACGTTGTCCC
GCATTTGGTACAGCGCAGTAACCGGCAAAATCGCGCCGAAGGATGTCGCTGCCGACTGGGCAATGGAGCG
CCTGCCGGCCCAGTATCAGCCCGTCATACTTGAAGCTAGACAGGCTTATCTTGGACAAGAAGAAGATCGC
TTGGCCTCGCGCGCAGATCAGTTGGAAGAATTTGTCCACTACGTGAAAGGCGAGATCACCAAGGTAGTCG
GCAAATAACCCTCGAGCCACCCATGACCAAAATCCCTTAACGTGAGTTACGCGTCGTTCCACTGAGCGTC
AGACCCCGTAGAAAAGATCAAAGGATCTTCTTGAGATCCTTTTTTTCTGCGCGTAATCTGCTGCTTGCAA
ACAAAAAAACCACCGCTACCAGCGGTGGTTTGTTTGCCGGATCAAGAGCTACCAACTCTTTTTCCGAAGG
TAACTGGCTTCAGCAGAGCGCAGATACCAAATACTGTTCTTCTAGTGTAGCCGTAGTTAGGCCACCACTT
CAAGAACTCTGTAGCACCGCCTACATACCTCGCTCTGCTAATCCTGTTACCAGTGGCTGCTGCCAGTGGC
GATAAGTCGTGTCTTACCGGGTTGGACTCAAGACGATAGTTACCGGATAAGGCGCAGCGGTCGGGCTGAA
CGGGGGGTTCGTGCACACAGCCCAGCTTGGAGCGAACGACCTACACCGAACTGAGATACCTACAGCGTGA
GCTATGAGAAAGCGCCACGCTTCCCGAAGGGAGAAAGGCGGACAGGTATCCGGTAAGCGGCAGGGTCGGA
ACAGGAGAGCGCACGAGGGAGCTTCCAGGGGGAAACGCCTGGTATCTTTATAGTCCTGTCGGGTTTCGCC
ACCTCTGACTTGAGCGTCGATTTTTGTGATGCTCGTCAGGGGGGCGGAGCCTATGGAAAAACGCCAGCAA
CGCGGCCTTTTTACGGTTCCTGGCCTTTTGCTGGCCTTTTGCTCACATGTTCTTTCCTGCGTTATCCCCT
GATTCTGTGGATAACCGTATTACCGCCTTTGAGTGAGCTGATACCGCTCGCCGCAGCCGAACGACCGAGC
GCAGCGAGTCAGTGAGCGAGGA
Features (pLannotate 1.2.2; 14 found; start..end, strand, type, name):
     10..102     +  CDS            lacI (fragment): lac repressor; lacI; The lac repressor binds to the lac operator to inhibit transcription in E. coli. This inhibition can be relieved by adding lactose or isopropyl-β-D-thiogalactopyranoside (IPTG).
    157..184     -  terminator     rrnB T2 terminator: transcription terminator T2 from the E. coli rrnB gene
    276..362     -  terminator     rrnB T1 terminator: Escherichia coli rrnB; transcription terminator T1 from the E. coli rrnB gene
    406..442     -  CDS            lacZα (fragment): LacZα fragment of β-galactosidase; lacZ fragment
    458..557     +  protein_bind   attL1: mutant version of attL; recombination site for the Gateway® LR reaction LR Clonase™
    572..812     +  promoter       U6 promoter: RNA polymerase III promoter for human U6 snRNA
    822..851     +  misc_RNA       RfxCas13d DR30: 5' processed 30-base direct repeat for an RfxCas13d gRNA (Konermann et al., 2018)
    874..909     +  misc_RNA       RfxCas13d DR36: 36-base direct repeat for an RfxCas13d pre-gRNA (Konermann et al., 2018)
    940..1039    -  protein_bind   attL2: mutant version of attL; recombination site for the Gateway® LR reaction LR Clonase™
   1057..1075    -  promoter       T7 promoter: promoter for bacteriophage T7 RNA polymerase
   1265..1288    +  promoter       Pc promoter (fragment): intI1 (promoter lies within the coding sequence); class 1 integron promoter
   1464..1520    +  CDS            GmR (fragment): gentamycin acetyltransferase; aacC1; confers resistance to gentamycin
   1527..2318    +  CDS            SmR: aminoglycoside adenylyltransferase (Murphy, 1985); aadA; confers resistance to spectinomycin and streptomycin
   2411..2999    +  rep_origin     ori: high-copy-number ColE1/pMB1/pBR322/pUC origin of replication
