[The description below was written by a language model from this plasmid's Addgene catalogue record and pLannotate feature annotations shown in this document.]
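Description:
pAC1820_pCR8-DR-RG6-SA-DR is a small (about 3.2 kb) Gateway entry ("donor") plasmid built on the Invitrogen pCR8/GW/TOPO backbone that also serves directly as a mammalian guide RNA expression construct for the RNA-targeting CRISPR effector CasRx (RfxCas13d). It is propagated in E. coli through a high-copy ColE1/pUC-type origin and selected with spectinomycin via the aadA (SmR) aminoglycoside adenylyltransferase gene. The short lacI, lacZα, gentamicin-resistance and integron Pc promoter fragments in the annotation are backbone remnants rather than functional elements. The rrnB T1 and T2 terminators upstream of the cassette insulate it from read-through transcription in bacteria, and a T7 promoter lies just outside attL2.

The payload sits between the attL1 and attL2 recombination sites, so the whole cassette can be moved into an attR-containing destination vector by an LR reaction. It consists of a human U6 RNA polymerase III promoter driving a synthetic guide array. A 30-base processed RfxCas13d direct repeat comes first, followed by a short spacer that was inserted by BbsI cloning (both sites were destroyed). A second, 36-base direct repeat follows the spacer, which the record describes as a DR on the 3′ side of the guide. The insert name indicates that the spacer targets "RG6-SA"; this probably refers to a splice acceptor region of the RG6 splicing reporter, although the record does not spell this out.

The stated use is transient transfection of mammalian cells to express this CasRx gRNA. The associated work concerns CRISPR artificial splicing factors, in which guide RNAs direct Cas13d-based effectors to pre-mRNA sites to modulate splicing. The plasmid carries no mammalian selection marker or reporter.
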