Addgene plasmid #118654: pAC1820_pCR8-DR-RG6-SA-DR
Purpose: Transient transfection; Expressed DR-RG6-SA-DR CasRx gRNA with preprocessed DR 3'; Gateway Donor
Depositing lab: Albert Cheng. Depositing organization: Jackson Laboratory. Publication: CRISPR artificial splicing factors. Du M, Jillette N, Zhu JJ, Li S, Cheng AW. Nat Commun. 2020 Jun 12;11(1):2973. doi: 10.1038/s41467-020-16806-4. PubMed 32532987.
Backbone
  Vector backbone: pCR8/GW/TOPO
  Backbone manufacturer: Invitrogen
  Vector type: Mammalian Expression, CRISPR
Growth in bacteria
  Bacterial resistance: Spectinomycin, 50 μg/mL
  Growth temperature: 37°C
  Growth strain: NEB Stable
  Copy number: Unknown
Gene/Insert
  Gene/Insert name: DR-RG6-SA-DR
  Species: Synthetic
  Promoter: U6
  Cloning method: Restriction Enzyme; 5′ cloning site BbsI (destroyed during cloning); 3′ cloning site BbsI (destroyed during cloning)
  Sequencing primers: 5′ M13F; 3′ M13R
Terms and licenses: Academic/Nonprofit Terms; Industry Terms: Not Available to Industry
Depositor comments: More info at http://CasFx.org . Please visit https://www.biorxiv.org/content/early/2018/09/30/431064 for bioRxiv preprint.
How to cite: pAC1820_pCR8-DR-RG6-SA-DR was a gift from Albert Cheng (Addgene plasmid # 118654 ; http://n2t.net/addgene:118654 ; RRID:Addgene_118654)
